>Addgene plasmid #119808 | CP1041-ABEmax | depositor full sequence | sequence record 226917 | CP1041-ABEmax sequence 8871 bps
ATATGCCAAGTACGCCCCCTATTGACGTCAATGACGGTAAATGGCCCGCCTGGCATTATGCCCAGTACAT
GACCTTATGGGACTTTCCTACTTGGCAGTACATCTACGTATTAGTCATCGCTATTACCATGGTGATGCGG
TTTTGGCAGTACATCAATGGGCGTGGATAGCGGTTTGACTCACGGGGATTTCCAAGTCTCCACCCCATTG
ACGTCAATGGGAGTTTGTTTTGGCACCAAAATCAACGGGACTTTCCAAAATGTCGTAACAACTCCGCCCC
ATTGACGCAAATGGGCGGTAGGCGTGTACGGTGGGAGGTCTATATAAGCAGAGCTGGTTTAGTGAACCGT
CAGATCCGCTAGAGATCCGCGGCCGCTAATACGACTCACTATAGGGAGAGCCGCCACCATGAAACGGACA
GCCGACGGAAGCGAGTTCGAGTCACCAAAGAAGAAGCGGAAAGTCTCTGAAGTCGAGTTTAGCCACGAGT
ATTGGATGAGGCACGCACTGACCCTGGCAAAGCGAGCATGGGATGAAAGAGAAGTCCCCGTGGGCGCCGT
GCTGGTGCACAACAATAGAGTGATCGGAGAGGGATGGAACAGGCCAATCGGCCGCCACGACCCTACCGCA
CACGCAGAGATCATGGCACTGAGGCAGGGAGGCCTGGTCATGCAGAATTACCGCCTGATCGATGCCACCC
TGTATGTGACACTGGAGCCATGCGTGATGTGCGCAGGAGCAATGATCCACAGCAGGATCGGAAGAGTGGT
GTTCGGAGCACGGGACGCCAAGACCGGCGCAGCAGGCTCCCTGATGGATGTGCTGCACCACCCCGGCATG
AACCACCGGGTGGAGATCACAGAGGGAATCCTGGCAGACGAGTGCGCCGCCCTGCTGAGCGATTTCTTTA
GAATGCGGAGACAGGAGATCAAGGCCCAGAAGAAGGCACAGAGCTCCACCGACTCTGGAGGATCTAGCGG
AGGATCCTCTGGAAGCGAGACACCAGGCACAAGCGAGTCCGCCACACCAGAGAGCTCCGGCGGCTCCTCC
GGAGGATCCTCTGAGGTGGAGTTTTCCCACGAGTACTGGATGAGACATGCCCTGACCCTGGCCAAGAGGG
CACGCGATGAGAGGGAGGTGCCTGTGGGAGCCGTGCTGGTGCTGAACAATAGAGTGATCGGCGAGGGCTG
GAACAGAGCCATCGGCCTGCACGACCCAACAGCCCATGCCGAAATTATGGCCCTGAGACAGGGCGGCCTG
GTCATGCAGAACTACAGACTGATTGACGCCACCCTGTACGTGACATTCGAGCCTTGCGTGATGTGCGCCG
GCGCCATGATCCACTCTAGGATCGGCCGCGTGGTGTTTGGCGTGAGGAACGCAAAAACCGGCGCCGCAGG
CTCCCTGATGGACGTGCTGCACTACCCCGGCATGAATCACCGCGTCGAAATTACCGAGGGAATCCTGGCA
GATGAATGTGCCGCCCTGCTGTGCTATTTCTTTCGGATGCCTAGACAGGTGTTCAATGCTCAGAAGAAGG
CCCAGAGCTCCACCGACTCCGGAGGATCTAGCGGAGGCTCCTCTGGCTCTGAGACACCTGGCACAAGCGA
GAGCGCAACACCTGAAAGCAGCGGGGGCAGCAGCGGGGGGTCAAACATCATGAACTTTTTCAAGACCGAG
ATTACCCTGGCCAACGGCGAGATCCGGAAGCGGCCTCTGATCGAGACAAACGGCGAAACCGGGGAGATCG
TGTGGGATAAGGGCCGGGATTTTGCCACCGTGCGGAAAGTGCTGAGCATGCCCCAAGTGAATATCGTGAA
AAAGACCGAGGTGCAGACAGGCGGCTTCAGCAAAGAGTCTATCCTGCCCAAGAGGAACAGCGATAAGCTG
ATCGCCAGAAAGAAGGACTGGGACCCTAAGAAGTACGGCGGCTTCGACAGCCCCACCGTGGCCTATTCTG
TGCTGGTGGTGGCCAAAGTGGAAAAGGGCAAGTCCAAGAAACTGAAGAGTGTGAAAGAGCTGCTGGGGAT
CACCATCATGGAAAGAAGCAGCTTCGAGAAGAATCCCATCGACTTTCTGGAAGCCAAGGGCTACAAAGAA
GTGAAAAAGGACCTGATCATCAAGCTGCCTAAGTACTCCCTGTTCGAGCTGGAAAACGGCCGGAAGAGAA
TGCTGGCCTCTGCCGGCGAACTGCAGAAGGGAAACGAACTGGCCCTGCCCTCCAAATATGTGAACTTCCT
GTACCTGGCCAGCCACTATGAGAAGCTGAAGGGCTCCCCCGAGGATAATGAGCAGAAACAGCTGTTTGTG
GAACAGCACAAGCACTACCTGGACGAGATCATCGAGCAGATCAGCGAGTTCTCCAAGAGAGTGATCCTGG
CCGACGCTAATCTGGACAAAGTGCTGTCCGCCTACAACAAGCACCGGGATAAGCCCATCAGAGAGCAGGC
CGAGAATATCATCCACCTGTTTACCCTGACCAATCTGGGAGCCCCTGCCGCCTTCAAGTACTTTGACACC
ACCATCGACCGGAAGAGGTACACCAGCACCAAAGAGGTGCTGGACGCCACCCTGATCCACCAGAGCATCA
CCGGCCTGTACGAGACACGGATCGACCTGTCTCAGCTGGGAGGCGACGGCGGATCAGGAGGCTCTGGCGG
TTCAGGTGGATCAGGCGGTAGCGGAGGTTCAGGTGGTGACAAGAAGTACAGCATCGGCCTGGCCATCGGC
ACCAACTCTGTGGGCTGGGCCGTGATCACCGACGAGTACAAGGTGCCCAGCAAGAAATTCAAGGTGCTGG
GCAACACCGACCGGCACAGCATCAAGAAGAACCTGATCGGAGCCCTGCTGTTCGACAGCGGCGAAACAGC
CGAGGCCACCCGGCTGAAGAGAACCGCCAGAAGAAGATACACCAGACGGAAGAACCGGATCTGCTATCTG
CAAGAGATCTTCAGCAACGAGATGGCCAAGGTGGACGACAGCTTCTTCCACAGACTGGAAGAGTCCTTCC
TGGTGGAAGAGGATAAGAAGCACGAGCGGCACCCCATCTTCGGCAACATCGTGGACGAGGTGGCCTACCA
CGAGAAGTACCCCACCATCTACCACCTGAGAAAGAAACTGGTGGACAGCACCGACAAGGCCGACCTGCGG
CTGATCTATCTGGCCCTGGCCCACATGATCAAGTTCCGGGGCCACTTCCTGATCGAGGGCGACCTGAACC
CCGACAACAGCGACGTGGACAAGCTGTTCATCCAGCTGGTGCAGACCTACAACCAGCTGTTCGAGGAAAA
CCCCATCAACGCCAGCGGCGTGGACGCCAAGGCCATCCTGTCTGCCAGACTGAGCAAGAGCAGACGGCTG
GAAAATCTGATCGCCCAGCTGCCCGGCGAGAAGAAGAATGGCCTGTTCGGAAACCTGATTGCCCTGAGCC
TGGGCCTGACCCCCAACTTCAAGAGCAACTTCGACCTGGCCGAGGATGCCAAACTGCAGCTGAGCAAGGA
CACCTACGACGACGACCTGGACAACCTGCTGGCCCAGATCGGCGACCAGTACGCCGACCTGTTTCTGGCC
GCCAAGAACCTGTCCGACGCCATCCTGCTGAGCGACATCCTGAGAGTGAACACCGAGATCACCAAGGCCC
CCCTGAGCGCCTCTATGATCAAGAGATACGACGAGCACCACCAGGACCTGACCCTGCTGAAAGCTCTCGT
GCGGCAGCAGCTGCCTGAGAAGTACAAAGAGATTTTCTTCGACCAGAGCAAGAACGGCTACGCCGGCTAC
ATTGACGGCGGAGCCAGCCAGGAAGAGTTCTACAAGTTCATCAAGCCCATCCTGGAAAAGATGGACGGCA
CCGAGGAACTGCTCGTGAAGCTGAACAGAGAGGACCTGCTGCGGAAGCAGCGGACCTTCGACAACGGCAG
CATCCCCCACCAGATCCACCTGGGAGAGCTGCACGCCATTCTGCGGCGGCAGGAAGATTTTTACCCATTC
CTGAAGGACAACCGGGAAAAGATCGAGAAGATCCTGACCTTCCGCATCCCCTACTACGTGGGCCCTCTGG
CCAGGGGAAACAGCAGATTCGCCTGGATGACCAGAAAGAGCGAGGAAACCATCACCCCCTGGAACTTCGA
GGAAGTGGTGGACAAGGGCGCTTCCGCCCAGAGCTTCATCGAGCGGATGACCAACTTCGATAAGAACCTG
CCCAACGAGAAGGTGCTGCCCAAGCACAGCCTGCTGTACGAGTACTTCACCGTGTATAACGAGCTGACCA
AAGTGAAATACGTGACCGAGGGAATGAGAAAGCCCGCCTTCCTGAGCGGCGAGCAGAAAAAGGCCATCGT
GGACCTGCTGTTCAAGACCAACCGGAAAGTGACCGTGAAGCAGCTGAAAGAGGACTACTTCAAGAAAATC
GAGTGCTTCGACTCCGTGGAAATCTCCGGCGTGGAAGATCGGTTCAACGCCTCCCTGGGCACATACCACG
ATCTGCTGAAAATTATCAAGGACAAGGACTTCCTGGACAATGAGGAAAACGAGGACATTCTGGAAGATAT
CGTGCTGACCCTGACACTGTTTGAGGACAGAGAGATGATCGAGGAACGGCTGAAAACCTATGCCCACCTG
TTCGACGACAAAGTGATGAAGCAGCTGAAGCGGCGGAGATACACCGGCTGGGGCAGGCTGAGCCGGAAGC
TGATCAACGGCATCCGGGACAAGCAGTCCGGCAAGACAATCCTGGATTTCCTGAAGTCCGACGGCTTCGC
CAACAGAAACTTCATGCAGCTGATCCACGACGACAGCCTGACCTTTAAAGAGGACATCCAGAAAGCCCAG
GTGTCCGGCCAGGGCGATAGCCTGCACGAGCACATTGCCAATCTGGCCGGCAGCCCCGCCATTAAGAAGG
GCATCCTGCAGACAGTGAAGGTGGTGGACGAGCTCGTGAAAGTGATGGGCCGGCACAAGCCCGAGAACAT
CGTGATCGAAATGGCCAGAGAGAACCAGACCACCCAGAAGGGACAGAAGAACAGCCGCGAGAGAATGAAG
CGGATCGAAGAGGGCATCAAAGAGCTGGGCAGCCAGATCCTGAAAGAACACCCCGTGGAAAACACCCAGC
TGCAGAACGAGAAGCTGTACCTGTACTACCTGCAGAATGGGCGGGATATGTACGTGGACCAGGAACTGGA
CATCAACCGGCTGTCCGACTACGATGTGGACCATATCGTGCCTCAGAGCTTTCTGAAGGACGACTCCATC
GACAACAAGGTGCTGACCAGAAGCGACAAGAACCGGGGCAAGAGCGACAACGTGCCCTCCGAAGAGGTCG
TGAAGAAGATGAAGAACTACTGGCGGCAGCTGCTGAACGCCAAGCTGATTACCCAGAGAAAGTTCGACAA
TCTGACCAAGGCCGAGAGAGGCGGCCTGAGCGAACTGGATAAGGCCGGCTTCATCAAGAGACAGCTGGTG
GAAACCCGGCAGATCACAAAGCACGTGGCACAGATCCTGGACTCCCGGATGAACACTAAGTACGACGAGA
ATGACAAGCTGATCCGGGAAGTGAAAGTGATCACCCTGAAGTCCAAGCTGGTGTCCGATTTCCGGAAGGA
TTTCCAGTTTTACAAAGTGCGCGAGATCAACAACTACCACCACGCCCACGACGCCTACCTGAACGCCGTC
GTGGGAACCGCCCTGATCAAAAAGTACCCTAAGCTGGAAAGCGAGTTCGTGTACGGCGACTACAAGGTGT
ACGACGTGCGGAAGATGATCGCCAAGAGCGAGCAGGAAATCGGCAAGGCTACCGCCAAGTACTTCTTCTA
CAGCTCTGGCGGCTCAAAAAGAACCGCCGACGGCAGCGAATTCGAGCCCAAGAAGAAGAGGAAAGTCTAA
CCGGTCATCATCACCATCACCATTGAGTTTAAACCCGCTGATCAGCCTCGACTGTGCCTTCTAGTTGCCA
GCCATCTGTTGTTTGCCCCTCCCCCGTGCCTTCCTTGACCCTGGAAGGTGCCACTCCCACTGTCCTTTCC
TAATAAAATGAGGAAATTGCATCGCATTGTCTGAGTAGGTGTCATTCTATTCTGGGGGGTGGGGTGGGGC
AGGACAGCAAGGGGGAGGATTGGGAAGACAATAGCAGGCATGCTGGGGATGCGGTGGGCTCTATGGCTTC
TGAGGCGGAAAGAACCAGCTGGGGCTCGATACCGTCGACCTCTAGCTAGAGCTTGGCGTAATCATGGTCA
TAGCTGTTTCCTGTGTGAAATTGTTATCCGCTCACAATTCCACACAACATACGAGCCGGAAGCATAAAGT
GTAAAGCCTAGGGTGCCTAATGAGTGAGCTAACTCACATTAATTGCGTTGCGCTCACTGCCCGCTTTCCA
GTCGGGAAACCTGTCGTGCCAGCTGCATTAATGAATCGGCCAACGCGCGGGGAGAGGCGGTTTGCGTATT
GGGCGCTCTTCCGCTTCCTCGCTCACTGACTCGCTGCGCTCGGTCGTTCGGCTGCGGCGAGCGGTATCAG
CTCACTCAAAGGCGGTAATACGGTTATCCACAGAATCAGGGGATAACGCAGGAAAGAACATGTGAGCAAA
AGGCCAGCAAAAGGCCAGGAACCGTAAAAAGGCCGCGTTGCTGGCGTTTTTCCATAGGCTCCGCCCCCCT
GACGAGCATCACAAAAATCGACGCTCAAGTCAGAGGTGGCGAAACCCGACAGGACTATAAAGATACCAGG
CGTTTCCCCCTGGAAGCTCCCTCGTGCGCTCTCCTGTTCCGACCCTGCCGCTTACCGGATACCTGTCCGC
CTTTCTCCCTTCGGGAAGCGTGGCGCTTTCTCATAGCTCACGCTGTAGGTATCTCAGTTCGGTGTAGGTC
GTTCGCTCCAAGCTGGGCTGTGTGCACGAACCCCCCGTTCAGCCCGACCGCTGCGCCTTATCCGGTAACT
ATCGTCTTGAGTCCAACCCGGTAAGACACGACTTATCGCCACTGGCAGCAGCCACTGGTAACAGGATTAG
CAGAGCGAGGTATGTAGGCGGTGCTACAGAGTTCTTGAAGTGGTGGCCTAACTACGGCTACACTAGAAGA
ACAGTATTTGGTATCTGCGCTCTGCTGAAGCCAGTTACCTTCGGAAAAAGAGTTGGTAGCTCTTGATCCG
GCAAACAAACCACCGCTGGTAGCGGTGGTTTTTTTGTTTGCAAGCAGCAGATTACGCGCAGAAAAAAAGG
ATCTCAAGAAGATCCTTTGATCTTTTCTACGGGGTCTGACGCTCAGTGGAACGAAAACTCACGTTAAGGG
ATTTTGGTCATGAGATTATCAAAAAGGATCTTCACCTAGATCCTTTTAAATTAAAAATGAAGTTTTAAAT
CAATCTAAAGTATATATGAGTAAACTTGGTCTGACAGTTACCAATGCTTAATCAGTGAGGCACCTATCTC
AGCGATCTGTCTATTTCGTTCATCCATAGTTGCCTGACTCCCCGTCGTGTAGATAACTACGATACGGGAG
GGCTTACCATCTGGCCCCAGTGCTGCAATGATACCGCGAGACCCACGCTCACCGGCTCCAGATTTATCAG
CAATAAACCAGCCAGCCGGAAGGGCCGAGCGCAGAAGTGGTCCTGCAACTTTATCCGCCTCCATCCAGTC
TATTAATTGTTGCCGGGAAGCTAGAGTAAGTAGTTCGCCAGTTAATAGTTTGCGCAACGTTGTTGCCATT
GCTACAGGCATCGTGGTGTCACGCTCGTCGTTTGGTATGGCTTCATTCAGCTCCGGTTCCCAACGATCAA
GGCGAGTTACATGATCCCCCATGTTGTGCAAAAAAGCGGTTAGCTCCTTCGGTCCTCCGATCGTTGTCAG
AAGTAAGTTGGCCGCAGTGTTATCACTCATGGTTATGGCAGCACTGCATAATTCTCTTACTGTCATGCCA
TCCGTAAGATGCTTTTCTGTGACTGGTGAGTACTCAACCAAGTCATTCTGAGAATAGTGTATGCGGCGAC
CGAGTTGCTCTTGCCCGGCGTCAATACGGGATAATACCGCGCCACATAGCAGAACTTTAAAAGTGCTCAT
CATTGGAAAACGTTCTTCGGGGCGAAAACTCTCAAGGATCTTACCGCTGTTGAGATCCAGTTCGATGTAA
CCCACTCGTGCACCCAACTGATCTTCAGCATCTTTTACTTTCACCAGCGTTTCTGGGTGAGCAAAAACAG
GAAGGCAAAATGCCGCAAAAAAGGGAATAAGGGCGACACGGAAATGTTGAATACTCATACTCTTCCTTTT
TCAATATTATTGAAGCATTTATCAGGGTTATTGTCTCATGAGCGGATACATATTTGAATGTATTTAGAAA
AATAAACAAATAGGGGTTCCGCGCACATTTCCCCGAAAAGTGCCACCTGACGTCGACGGATCGGGAGATC
GATCTCCCGATCCCCTAGGGTCGACTCTCAGTACAATCTGCTCTGATGCCGCATAGTTAAGCCAGTATCT
GCTCCCTGCTTGTGTGTTGGAGGTCGCTGAGTAGTGCGCGAGCAAAATTTAAGCTACAACAAGGCAAGGC
TTGACCGACAATTGCATGAAGAATCTGCTTAGGGTTAGGCGTTTTGCGCTGCTTCGCGATGTACGGGCCA
GATATACGCGTTGACATTGATTATTGACTAGTTATTAATAGTAATCAATTACGGGGTCATTAGTTCATAG
CCCATATATGGAGTTCCGCGTTACATAACTTACGGTAAATGGCCCGCCTGGCTGACCGCCCAACGACCCC
CGCCCATTGACGTCAATAATGACGTATGTTCCCATAGTAACGCCAATAGGGACTTTCCATTGACGTCAAT
GGGTGGAGTATTTACGGTAAACTGCCCACTTGGCAGTACATCAAGTGTATC
Features (pLannotate 1.2.2; 19 found; start..end, strand, type, name):
    132..335     +  promoter       CMV promoter: human cytomegalovirus (CMV) immediate early promoter
    377..395     +  promoter       T7 promoter: promoter for bacteriophage T7 RNA polymerase
    466..942     +  CDS            tadA: TADA_ECOLI - Also known as yfhC. Experimental evidence at protein level: Swiss-Prot protein existence level 1. Catalyzes the deamination of adenosine to inosine at the wobble position 34 of tRNA(Arg2). Essential for cell viability. From Escherichia coli (strain K12).
   1063..1554    +  CDS            tadA: TADA_ECOLI - Also known as yfhC. Experimental evidence at protein level: Swiss-Prot protein existence level 1. Catalyzes the deamination of adenosine to inosine at the wobble position 34 of tRNA(Arg2). Essential for cell viability. From Escherichia coli (strain K12).
   1654..2637    +  CDS            Cas9(C) (fragment): C-terminal portion of Streptococcus pyogenes Cas9 (Zetsche et al., 2015)
   2698..4299    +  CDS            dCas9(N): N-terminal portion of catalytically inactive Streptococcus pyogenes dCas9 carrying the D10A mutation (Zetsche et al., 2015)
   4300..5814    +  CDS            Cas9(C) (fragment): C-terminal portion of Streptococcus pyogenes Cas9 (Zetsche et al., 2015)
   5932..6156    +  polyA_signal   bGH poly(A) signal: bovine growth hormone polyadenylation signal
   6160..6181    +  promoter       SV40 promoter (fragment): SV40 enhancer and early promoter
   6186..6202    +  misc_feature   MCS (fragment): pBluescript multiple cloning site
   6251..6267    -  protein_bind   lac operator: The lac repressor binds to the lac operator to inhibit transcription in E. coli. This inhibition can be relieved by adding lactose or isopropyl-β-D-thiogalactopyranoside (IPTG). lac repressor encoded by lacI
   6275..6305    -  promoter       lac promoter: promoter for the E. coli lac operon
   6320..6341    -  protein_bind   CAP binding site: CAP binding activates transcription in the presence of cAMP. E. coli catabolite activator protein
   6354..6446    -  CDS            lacI (fragment): lac repressor; lacI; The lac repressor binds to the lac operator to inhibit transcription in E. coli. This inhibition can be relieved by adding lactose or isopropyl-β-D-thiogalactopyranoside (IPTG).
   6629..7217    -  rep_origin     ori: high-copy-number ColE1/pMB1/pBR322/pUC origin of replication
   7388..8248    -  CDS            AmpR: β-lactamase; bla; confers resistance to ampicillin, carbenicillin, and related antibiotics
   8249..8353    -  promoter       AmpR promoter: bla
   8424..8468    -  misc_feature   bom (fragment): basis of mobility region from pBR322
   8623..131     +  enhancer       CMV enhancer (across the origin): human cytomegalovirus immediate early enhancer
