>Addgene plasmid #119808 | CP1041-ABEmax | addgene full sequence | sequence record 231809 | Addgene NGS Result
ATCTGCTCTGATGCCGCATAGTTAAGCCAGTATCTGCTCCCTGCTTGTGTGTTGGAGGTCGCTGAGTAGT
GCGCGAGCAAAATTTAAGCTACAACAAGGCAAGGCTTGACCGACAATTGCATGAAGAATCTGCTTAGGGT
TAGGCGTTTTGCGCTGCTTCGCGATGTACGGGCCAGATATACGCGTTGACATTGATTATTGACTAGTTAT
TAATAGTAATCAATTACGGGGTCATTAGTTCATAGCCCATATATGGAGTTCCGCGTTACATAACTTACGG
TAAATGGCCCGCCTGGCTGACCGCCCAACGACCCCCGCCCATTGACGTCAATAATGACGTATGTTCCCAT
AGTAACGCCAATAGGGACTTTCCATTGACGTCAATGGGTGGAGTATTTACGGTAAACTGCCCACTTGGCA
GTACATCAAGTGTATCATATGCCAAGTACGCCCCCTATTGACGTCAATGACGGTAAATGGCCCGCCTGGC
ATTATGCCCAGTACATGACCTTATGGGACTTTCCTACTTGGCAGTACATCTACGTATTAGTCATCGCTAT
TACCATGGTGATGCGGTTTTGGCAGTACATCAATGGGCGTGGATAGCGGTTTGACTCACGGGGATTTCCA
AGTCTCCACCCCATTGACGTCAATGGGAGTTTGTTTTGGCACCAAAATCAACGGGACTTTCCAAAATGTC
GTAACAACTCCGCCCCATTGACGCAAATGGGCGGTAGGCGTGTACGGTGGGAGGTCTATATAAGCAGAGC
TGGTTTAGTGAACCGTCAGATCCGCTAGAGATCCGCGGCCGCTAATACGACTCACTATAGGGAGAGCCGC
CACCATGAAACGGACAGCCGACGGAAGCGAGTTCGAGTCACCAAAGAAGAAGCGGAAAGTCTCTGAAGTC
GAGTTTAGCCACGAGTATTGGATGAGGCACGCACTGACCCTGGCAAAGCGAGCATGGGATGAAAGAGAAG
TCCCCGTGGGCGCCGTGCTGGTGCACAACAATAGAGTGATCGGAGAGGGATGGAACAGGCCAATCGGCCG
CCACGACCCTACCGCACACGCAGAGATCATGGCACTGAGGCAGGGAGGCCTGGTCATGCAGAATTACCGC
CTGATCGATGCCACCCTGTATGTGACACTGGAGCCATGCGTGATGTGCGCAGGAGCAATGATCCACAGCA
GGATCGGAAGAGTGGTGTTCGGAGCACGGGACGCCAAGACCGGCGCAGCAGGCTCCCTGATGGATGTGCT
GCACCACCCCGGCATGAACCACCGGGTGGAGATCACAGAGGGAATCCTGGCAGACGAGTGCGCCGCCCTG
CTGAGCGATTTCTTTAGAATGCGGAGACAGGAGATCAAGGCCCAGAAGAAGGCACAGAGCTCCACCGACT
CTGGAGGATCTAGCGGAGGATCCTCTGGAAGCGAGACACCAGGCACAAGCGAGTCCGCCACACCAGAGAG
CTCCGGCGGCTCCTCCGGAGGATCCTCTGAGGTGGAGTTTTCCCACGAGTACTGGATGAGACATGCCCTG
ACCCTGGCCAAGAGGGCACGCGATGAGAGGGAGGTGCCTGTGGGAGCCGTGCTGGTGCTGAACAATAGAG
TGATCGGCGAGGGCTGGAACAGAGCCATCGGCCTGCACGACCCAACAGCCCATGCCGAAATTATGGCCCT
GAGACAGGGCGGCCTGGTCATGCAGAACTACAGACTGATTGACGCCACCCTGTACGTGACATTCGAGCCT
TGCGTGATGTGCGCCGGCGCCATGATCCACTCTAGGATCGGCCGCGTGGTGTTTGGCGTGAGGAACGCAA
AAACCGGCGCCGCAGGCTCCCTGATGGACGTGCTGCACTACCCCGGCATGAATCACCGCGTCGAAATTAC
CGAGGGAATCCTGGCAGATGAATGTGCCGCCCTGCTGTGCTATTTCTTTCGGATGCCTAGACAGGTGTTC
AATGCTCAGAAGAAGGCCCAGAGCTCCACCGACTCCGGAGGATCTAGCGGAGGCTCCTCTGGCTCTGAGA
CACCTGGCACAAGCGAGAGCGCAACACCTGAAAGCAGCGGGGGCAGCAGCGGGGGGTCAAACATCATGAA
CTTTTTCAAGACCGAGATTACCCTGGCCAACGGCGAGATCCGGAAGCGGCCTCTGATCGAGACAAACGGC
GAAACCGGGGAGATCGTGTGGGATAAGGGCCGGGATTTTGCCACCGTGCGGAAAGTGCTGAGCATGCCCC
AAGTGAATATCGTGAAAAAGACCGAGGTGCAGACAGGCGGCTTCAGCAAAGAGTCTATCCTGCCCAAGAG
GAACAGCGATAAGCTGATCGCCAGAAAGAAGGACTGGGACCCTAAGAAGTACGGCGGCTTCGACAGCCCC
ACCGTGGCCTATTCTGTGCTGGTGGTGGCCAAAGTGGAAAAGGGCAAGTCCAAGAAACTGAAGAGTGTGA
AAGAGCTGCTGGGGATCACCATCATGGAAAGAAGCAGCTTCGAGAAGAATCCCATCGACTTTCTGGAAGC
CAAGGGCTACAAAGAAGTGAAAAAGGACCTGATCATCAAGCTGCCTAAGTACTCCCTGTTCGAGCTGGAA
AACGGCCGGAAGAGAATGCTGGCCTCTGCCGGCGAACTGCAGAAGGGAAACGAACTGGCCCTGCCCTCCA
AATATGTGAACTTCCTGTACCTGGCCAGCCACTATGAGAAGCTGAAGGGCTCCCCCGAGGATAATGAGCA
GAAACAGCTGTTTGTGGAACAGCACAAGCACTACCTGGACGAGATCATCGAGCAGATCAGCGAGTTCTCC
AAGAGAGTGATCCTGGCCGACGCTAATCTGGACAAAGTGCTGTCCGCCTACAACAAGCACCGGGATAAGC
CCATCAGAGAGCAGGCCGAGAATATCATCCACCTGTTTACCCTGACCAATCTGGGAGCCCCTGCCGCCTT
CAAGTACTTTGACACCACCATCGACCGGAAGAGGTACACCAGCACCAAAGAGGTGCTGGACGCCACCCTG
ATCCACCAGAGCATCACCGGCCTGTACGAGACACGGATCGACCTGTCTCAGCTGGGAGGCGACGGCGGAT
CAGGAGGCTCTGGCGGTTCAGGTGGATCAGGCGGTAGCGGAGGTTCAGGTGGTGACAAGAAGTACAGCAT
CGGCCTGGCCATCGGCACCAACTCTGTGGGCTGGGCCGTGATCACCGACGAGTACAAGGTGCCCAGCAAG
AAATTCAAGGTGCTGGGCAACACCGACCGGCACAGCATCAAGAAGAACCTGATCGGAGCCCTGCTGTTCG
ACAGCGGCGAAACAGCCGAGGCCACCCGGCTGAAGAGAACCGCCAGAAGAAGATACACCAGACGGAAGAA
CCGGATCTGCTATCTGCAAGAGATCTTCAGCAACGAGATGGCCAAGGTGGACGACAGCTTCTTCCACAGA
CTGGAAGAGTCCTTCCTGGTGGAAGAGGATAAGAAGCACGAGCGGCACCCCATCTTCGGCAACATCGTGG
ACGAGGTGGCCTACCACGAGAAGTACCCCACCATCTACCACCTGAGAAAGAAACTGGTGGACAGCACCGA
CAAGGCCGACCTGCGGCTGATCTATCTGGCCCTGGCCCACATGATCAAGTTCCGGGGCCACTTCCTGATC
GAGGGCGACCTGAACCCCGACAACAGCGACGTGGACAAGCTGTTCATCCAGCTGGTGCAGACCTACAACC
AGCTGTTCGAGGAAAACCCCATCAACGCCAGCGGCGTGGACGCCAAGGCCATCCTGTCTGCCAGACTGAG
CAAGAGCAGACGGCTGGAAAATCTGATCGCCCAGCTGCCCGGCGAGAAGAAGAATGGCCTGTTCGGAAAC
CTGATTGCCCTGAGCCTGGGCCTGACCCCCAACTTCAAGAGCAACTTCGACCTGGCCGAGGATGCCAAAC
TGCAGCTGAGCAAGGACACCTACGACGACGACCTGGACAACCTGCTGGCCCAGATCGGCGACCAGTACGC
CGACCTGTTTCTGGCCGCCAAGAACCTGTCCGACGCCATCCTGCTGAGCGACATCCTGAGAGTGAACACC
GAGATCACCAAGGCCCCCCTGAGCGCCTCTATGATCAAGAGATACGACGAGCACCACCAGGACCTGACCC
TGCTGAAAGCTCTCGTGCGGCAGCAGCTGCCTGAGAAGTACAAAGAGATTTTCTTCGACCAGAGCAAGAA
CGGCTACGCCGGCTACATTGACGGCGGAGCCAGCCAGGAAGAGTTCTACAAGTTCATCAAGCCCATCCTG
GAAAAGATGGACGGCACCGAGGAACTGCTCGTGAAGCTGAACAGAGAGGACCTGCTGCGGAAGCAGCGGA
CCTTCGACAACGGCAGCATCCCCCACCAGATCCACCTGGGAGAGCTGCACGCCATTCTGCGGCGGCAGGA
AGATTTTTACCCATTCCTGAAGGACAACCGGGAAAAGATCGAGAAGATCCTGACCTTCCGCATCCCCTAC
TACGTGGGCCCTCTGGCCAGGGGAAACAGCAGATTCGCCTGGATGACCAGAAAGAGCGAGGAAACCATCA
CCCCCTGGAACTTCGAGGAAGTGGTGGACAAGGGCGCTTCCGCCCAGAGCTTCATCGAGCGGATGACCAA
CTTCGATAAGAACCTGCCCAACGAGAAGGTGCTGCCCAAGCACAGCCTGCTGTACGAGTACTTCACCGTG
TATAACGAGCTGACCAAAGTGAAATACGTGACCGAGGGAATGAGAAAGCCCGCCTTCCTGAGCGGCGAGC
AGAAAAAGGCCATCGTGGACCTGCTGTTCAAGACCAACCGGAAAGTGACCGTGAAGCAGCTGAAAGAGGA
CTACTTCAAGAAAATCGAGTGCTTCGACTCCGTGGAAATCTCCGGCGTGGAAGATCGGTTCAACGCCTCC
CTGGGCACATACCACGATCTGCTGAAAATTATCAAGGACAAGGACTTCCTGGACAATGAGGAAAACGAGG
ACATTCTGGAAGATATCGTGCTGACCCTGACACTGTTTGAGGACAGAGAGATGATCGAGGAACGGCTGAA
AACCTATGCCCACCTGTTCGACGACAAAGTGATGAAGCAGCTGAAGCGGCGGAGATACACCGGCTGGGGC
AGGCTGAGCCGGAAGCTGATCAACGGCATCCGGGACAAGCAGTCCGGCAAGACAATCCTGGATTTCCTGA
AGTCCGACGGCTTCGCCAACAGAAACTTCATGCAGCTGATCCACGACGACAGCCTGACCTTTAAAGAGGA
CATCCAGAAAGCCCAGGTGTCCGGCCAGGGCGATAGCCTGCACGAGCACATTGCCAATCTGGCCGGCAGC
CCCGCCATTAAGAAGGGCATCCTGCAGACAGTGAAGGTGGTGGACGAGCTCGTGAAAGTGATGGGCCGGC
ACAAGCCCGAGAACATCGTGATCGAAATGGCCAGAGAGAACCAGACCACCCAGAAGGGACAGAAGAACAG
CCGCGAGAGAATGAAGCGGATCGAAGAGGGCATCAAAGAGCTGGGCAGCCAGATCCTGAAAGAACACCCC
GTGGAAAACACCCAGCTGCAGAACGAGAAGCTGTACCTGTACTACCTGCAGAATGGGCGGGATATGTACG
TGGACCAGGAACTGGACATCAACCGGCTGTCCGACTACGATGTGGACCATATCGTGCCTCAGAGCTTTCT
GAAGGACGACTCCATCGACAACAAGGTGCTGACCAGAAGCGACAAGAACCGGGGCAAGAGCGACAACGTG
CCCTCCGAAGAGGTCGTGAAGAAGATGAAGAACTACTGGCGGCAGCTGCTGAACGCCAAGCTGATTACCC
AGAGAAAGTTCGACAATCTGACCAAGGCCGAGAGAGGCGGCCTGAGCGAACTGGATAAGGCCGGCTTCAT
CAAGAGACAGCTGGTGGAAACCCGGCAGATCACAAAGCACGTGGCACAGATCCTGGACTCCCGGATGAAC
ACTAAGTACGACGAGAATGACAAGCTGATCCGGGAAGTGAAAGTGATCACCCTGAAGTCCAAGCTGGTGT
CCGATTTCCGGAAGGATTTCCAGTTTTACAAAGTGCGCGAGATCAACAACTACCACCACGCCCACGACGC
CTACCTGAACGCCGTCGTGGGAACCGCCCTGATCAAAAAGTACCCTAAGCTGGAAAGCGAGTTCGTGTAC
GGCGACTACAAGGTGTACGACGTGCGGAAGATGATCGCCAAGAGCGAGCAGGAAATCGGCAAGGCTACCG
CCAAGTACTTCTTCTACAGCTCTGGCGGCTCAAAAAGAACCGCCGACGGCAGCGAATTCGAGCCCAAGAA
GAAGAGGAAAGTCTAACCGGTCATCATCACCATCACCATTGAGTTTAAACCCGCTGATCAGCCTCGACTG
TGCCTTCTAGTTGCCAGCCATCTGTTGTTTGCCCCTCCCCCGTGCCTTCCTTGACCCTGGAAGGTGCCAC
TCCCACTGTCCTTTCCTAATAAAATGAGGAAATTGCATCGCATTGTCTGAGTAGGTGTCATTCTATTCTG
GGGGGTGGGGTGGGGCAGGACAGCAAGGGGGAGGATTGGGAAGACAATAGCAGGCATGCTGGGGATGCGG
TGGGCTCTATGGCTTCTGAGGCGGAAATAACCAGCTGGGGCTCGATACCGTCGACCTCTAGCTAGAGCTT
GGCGTAATCATGGTCATAGCTGTTTCCTGTGTGAAATTGTTATCCGCTCACAATTCCACACAACATACGA
GCCGGAAGCATAAAGTGTAAAGCCTAGGGTGCCTAATGAGTGAGCTAACTCACATTAATTGCGTTGCGCT
CACTGCCCGCTTTCCAGTCGGGAAACCTGTCGTGCCAGCTGCATTAATGAATCGGCCAACGCGCGGGGAG
AGGCGGTTTGCGTATTGGGCGCTCTTCCGCTTCCTCGCTCACTGACTCGCTGCGCTCGGTCGTTCGGCTG
CGGCGAGCGGTATCAGCTCACTCAAAGGCGGTAATACGGTTATCCACAGAATCAGGGGATAACGCAGGAA
AGAACATGTGAGCAAAAGGCCAGCAAAAGGCCAGGAACCGTAAAAAGGCCGCGTTGCTGGCGTTTTTCCA
TAGGCTCCGCCCCCCTGACGAGCATCACAAAAATCGACGCTCAAGTCAGAGGTGGCGAAACCCGACAGGA
CTATAAAGATACCAGGCGTTTCCCCCTGGAAGCTCCCTCGTGCGCTCTCCTGTTCCGACCCTGCCGCTTA
CCGGATACCTGTCCGCCTTTCTCCCTTCGGGAAGCGTGGCGCTTTCTCATAGCTCACGCTGTAGGTATCT
CAGTTCGGTGTAGGTCGTTCGCTCCAAGCTGGGCTGTGTGCACGAACCCCCCGTTCAGCCCGACCGCTGC
GCCTTATCCGGTAACTATCGTCTTGAGTCCAACCCGGTAAGACACGACTTATCGCCACTGGCAGCAGCCA
CTGGTAACAGGATTAGCAGAGCGAGGTATGTAGGCGGTGCTACAGAGTTCTTGAAGTGGTGGCCTAACTA
CGGCTACACTAGAAGAACAGTATTTGGTATCTGCGCTCTGCTGAAGCCAGTTACCTTCGGAAAAAGAGTT
GGTAGCTCTTGATCCGGCAAACAAACCACCGCTGGTAGCGGTGGTTTTTTTGTTTGCAAGCAGCAGATTA
CGCGCAGAAAAAAAGGATCTCAAGAAGATCCTTTGATCTTTTCTACGGGGTCTGACACTCAGTGGAACGA
AAACTCACGTTAAGGGATTTTGGTCATGAGATTATCAAAAAGGATCTTCACCTAGATCCTTTTAAATTAA
AAATGAAGTTTTAAATCAATCTAAAGTATATATGAGTAAACTTGGTCTGACAGTTACCAATGCTTAATCA
GTGAGGCACCTATCTCAGCGATCTGTCTATTTCGTTCATCCATAGTTGCCTGACTCCCCGTCGTGTAGAT
AACTACGATACGGGAGGGCTTACCATCTGGCCCCAGTGCTGCAATGATACCGCGAGACCCACGCTCACCG
GCTCCAGATTTATCAGCAATAAACCAGCCAGCCGGAAGGGCCGAGCGCAGAAGTGGTCCTGCAACTTTAT
CCGCCTCCATCCAGTCTATTAATTGTTGCCGGGAAGCTAGAGTAAGTAGTTCGCCAGTTAATAGTTTGCG
CAACGTTGTTGCCATTGCTACAGGCATCGTGGTGTCACGCTCGTCGTTTGGTATGGCTTCATTCAGCTCC
GGTTCCCAACGATCAAGGCGAGTTACATGATCCCCCATGTTGTGCAAAAAAGCGGTTAGCTCCTTCGGTC
CTCCGATCGTTGTCAGAAGTAAGTTGGCCGCAGTGTTATCACTCATGGTTATGGCAGCACTGCATAATTC
TCTTACTGTCATGCCATCCGTAAGATGCTTTTCTGTGACTGGTGAGTACTCAACCAAGTCATTCTGAGAA
TAGTGTATGCGGCGACCGAGTTGCTCTTGCCCGGCGTCAATACGGGATAATACCGCGCCACATAGCAGAA
CTTTAAAAGTGCTCATCATTGGAAAACGTTCTTCGGGGCGAAAACTCTCAAGGATCTTACCGCTGTTGAG
ATCCAGTTCGATGTAACCCACTCGTGCACCCAACTGATCTTCAGCATCTTTTACTTTCACCAGCGTTTCT
GGGTGAGCAAAAACAGGAAGGCAAAATGCCGCAAAAAAGGGAATAAGGGCGACACGGAAATGTTGAATAC
TCATACTCTTCCTTTTTCAATATTATTGAAGCATTTATCAGGGTTATTGTCTCATGAGCGGATACATATT
TGAATGTATTTAGAAAAATAAACAAATAGGGGTTCCGCGCACATTTCCCCGAAAAGTGCCACCTGACGTC
GACGGATCGGGAGATCGATCTCCCGATCCCCTAGGGTCGACTCTCAGTACA
Features (pLannotate 1.2.2; 19 found; start..end, strand, type, name):
    188..567     +  enhancer       CMV enhancer: human cytomegalovirus immediate early enhancer
    568..771     +  promoter       CMV promoter: human cytomegalovirus (CMV) immediate early promoter
    813..831     +  promoter       T7 promoter: promoter for bacteriophage T7 RNA polymerase
    902..1378    +  CDS            tadA: TADA_ECOLI - Also known as yfhC. Experimental evidence at protein level: Swiss-Prot protein existence level 1. Catalyzes the deamination of adenosine to inosine at the wobble position 34 of tRNA(Arg2). Essential for cell viability. From Escherichia coli (strain K12).
   1499..1990    +  CDS            tadA: TADA_ECOLI - Also known as yfhC. Experimental evidence at protein level: Swiss-Prot protein existence level 1. Catalyzes the deamination of adenosine to inosine at the wobble position 34 of tRNA(Arg2). Essential for cell viability. From Escherichia coli (strain K12).
   2090..3073    +  CDS            Cas9(C) (fragment): C-terminal portion of Streptococcus pyogenes Cas9 (Zetsche et al., 2015)
   3134..4735    +  CDS            dCas9(N): N-terminal portion of catalytically inactive Streptococcus pyogenes dCas9 carrying the D10A mutation (Zetsche et al., 2015)
   4736..6250    +  CDS            Cas9(C) (fragment): C-terminal portion of Streptococcus pyogenes Cas9 (Zetsche et al., 2015)
   6368..6592    +  polyA_signal   bGH poly(A) signal: bovine growth hormone polyadenylation signal
   6596..6617    +  promoter       SV40 promoter (fragment): SV40 enhancer and early promoter
   6622..6638    +  misc_feature   MCS (fragment): pBluescript multiple cloning site
   6687..6703    -  protein_bind   lac operator: The lac repressor binds to the lac operator to inhibit transcription in E. coli. This inhibition can be relieved by adding lactose or isopropyl-β-D-thiogalactopyranoside (IPTG). lac repressor encoded by lacI
   6711..6741    -  promoter       lac promoter: promoter for the E. coli lac operon
   6756..6777    -  protein_bind   CAP binding site: CAP binding activates transcription in the presence of cAMP. E. coli catabolite activator protein
   6790..6882    -  CDS            lacI (fragment): lac repressor; lacI; The lac repressor binds to the lac operator to inhibit transcription in E. coli. This inhibition can be relieved by adding lactose or isopropyl-β-D-thiogalactopyranoside (IPTG).
   7065..7653    -  rep_origin     ori: high-copy-number ColE1/pMB1/pBR322/pUC origin of replication
   7824..8684    -  CDS            AmpR: β-lactamase; bla; confers resistance to ampicillin, carbenicillin, and related antibiotics
   8685..8789    -  promoter       AmpR promoter: bla
   8860..33      -  misc_feature   bom (fragment) (across the origin): basis of mobility region from pBR322
