[The description below was written by a language model from this plasmid's Addgene catalogue record and pLannotate feature annotations shown in this document.]
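Description:
CP1041-ABEmax is an 8,871-nt mammalian expression plasmid encoding an adenine (A-to-G) base editor built on a circularly permuted Streptococcus pyogenes Cas9 nickase. The backbone is described as pCMV with a pBR322-type origin. The feature tables show a ColE1/pMB1-family ori, a fragment of the pBR322 bom region, and a β-lactamase gene with its own promoter for ampicillin selection in E. coli. The copy number is recorded as unknown. Short remnants of lac regulatory elements, lacI, an SV40 promoter and a pBluescript multiple cloning site are also annotated. These appear to be backbone leftovers rather than functional parts, and no mammalian selection marker is annotated.

The single expression cassette is driven by the human CMV immediate-early enhancer and promoter and terminated by the bovine growth hormone polyadenylation signal. A T7 promoter sits just upstream of the coding region and could support in vitro transcription. The open reading frame begins with two tandem copies of E. coli TadA, which the record names as wild-type ecTadA followed by the evolved ecTadA*(7.10) deoxyadenosine deaminase. Then comes the Cas9 portion in rearranged order: a C-terminal Cas9 fragment, a short unannotated gap that presumably forms a linker, the N-terminal segment carrying the D10A nickase mutation, and finally the rest of the C-terminal region. This arrangement matches circular permutation, in which the original termini are joined and new ones are opened, at residue 1041 according to the name. Nuclear localization signals are not annotated. No guide RNA cassette is present, so a guide must be supplied separately. The associated work used such variants to broaden the targeting scope of base editors. The depositor and sequencing-derived records are the same length and share the same features, differing only in their start coordinate.
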