Addgene plasmid #119808: CP1041-ABEmax
Purpose: A-to-G base editor
Depositing lab: David Liu. Publication: Circularly permuted and PAM-modified Cas9 variants broaden the targeting scope of base editors. Huang TP, Zhao KT, Miller SM, Gaudelli NM, Oakes BL, Fellmann C, Savage DF, Liu DR. Nat Biotechnol. 2019 May 20. pii: 10.1038/s41587-019-0134-y. doi: 10.1038/s41587-019-0134-y. PubMed 31110355.
Backbone
  Vector backbone: pCMV with a BR322 origin
  Vector type: Mammalian Expression
Growth in bacteria
  Bacterial resistance: Ampicillin, 100 μg/mL
  Growth temperature: 37°C
  Growth strain: Mach1
  Copy number: Unknown
Gene/Insert
  Gene/Insert name: ecTadA-ecTadA*(7.10)-nSpCas9 (CP1041)
  Cloning method: Unknown
Terms and licenses: Academic/Nonprofit Terms; Industry Terms: Not Available to Industry
How to cite: CP1041-ABEmax was a gift from David Liu (Addgene plasmid # 119808 ; http://n2t.net/addgene:119808 ; RRID:Addgene_119808)
